Addgene plasmid #26642: pET21b Apaf1 1-591
Depositing lab: Guy Salvesen. Depositing organization: Sanford Burnham Prebys Medical Discovery Institute. Publication: The apoptosome activates caspase-9 by dimerization. Pop C, Timmer J, Sperandio S, Salvesen GS. Mol Cell. 2006 Apr 21. 22(2):269-75. 10.1016/j.molcel.2006.03.009 PubMed 16630894.
Backbone
  Vector backbone: pET21b
  Backbone manufacturer: Novagen
  Backbone size w/o insert (bp): 5443
  Vector type: Bacterial Expression
Growth in bacteria
  Bacterial resistance: Ampicillin, 100 μg/mL
  Growth temperature: 37°C
  Growth strain: DH5alpha
  Copy number: Low Copy
Gene/Insert
  Gene/Insert name: Apoptotic protease activating factor 1 (alt names: Apaf1; CED4)
  Species: H. sapiens (human)
  Insert size (bp): 1800
  Mutation: Amino Acids 1-591
  Entrez Gene: APAF1 (a.k.a. APAF-1, CED4)
  Tag / fusion protein: His (C terminal on backbone)
  Cloning method: Restriction Enzyme; 5′ cloning site NdeI (not destroyed); 3′ cloning site XhoI (not destroyed)
  Sequencing primers: 5′ T7 forward; 3′ T7 reverse
Terms and licenses: Academic/Nonprofit Terms; Industry Terms: Not Available to Industry
How to cite: pET21b Apaf1 1-591 was a gift from Guy Salvesen (Addgene plasmid # 26642 ; http://n2t.net/addgene:26642 ; RRID:Addgene_26642)
