[The description below was written by a language model from this plasmid's Addgene catalogue record.]
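Description:
pET21b Apaf1 1-591 is a bacterial expression plasmid built on the Novagen pET21b backbone (about 5.4 kb without insert) and carrying a truncated form of human apoptotic protease activating factor 1 (APAF1, also known as CED4). The roughly 1.8 kb insert encodes amino acids 1-591 and was cloned between the NdeI and XhoI sites, both of which remain intact. This places the coding sequence in frame with the backbone-encoded C-terminal His tag, allowing the protein to be purified by immobilised metal affinity chromatography. The plasmid confers ampicillin resistance, is listed as low copy, and is maintained in a cloning strain such as DH5alpha.

No feature table accompanies the record, so the regulatory elements are not explicitly annotated. However, pET21-series vectors generally drive expression from a T7 promoter under lac operator control, which requires a host supplying T7 RNA polymerase for induced expression. The listed T7 forward and T7 reverse sequencing primers are consistent with that arrangement.

From general knowledge of the protein, residues 1-591 retain the N-terminal caspase recruitment domain and the nucleotide-binding/oligomerisation region, while omitting the C-terminal WD40 repeats that normally mediate regulation by cytochrome c. The record itself does not state the rationale for the truncation. The associated publication concerns activation of caspase-9 by the apoptosome through dimerisation, suggesting that the construct is used to produce recombinant truncated Apaf-1 for in vitro biochemical studies of apoptosome function and caspase-9 activation.
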