>Addgene plasmid #26642 | pET21b Apaf1 1-591 | addgene partial sequence | sequence record 32856 | 26642 with T7-term
CCTTCGGGCTTGTAGCAGCCGGATCTCAGTGGTGGTGGTGGTGGTGCTCGAGTCCATTATCGACCTCCTG
CTTGGCCTGCAGCTTAGCTTGCTGATAAACTTCTGAAGTTTCCGGCTCACAGAGACCCAGTTGTACAATA
TTAGGAAATGGCTGTCGTCCAAGAAGGTGTCCATTTAAAGATAAAAACTCCTGAAAATTCTCACTGACTG
CACAATCCTTTTCATCTAGTATATGTCTGTATTCCACAAATTCATGAATCAGATGAGCAGGGCCTACAAG
TTCTGTTTTTGCTTTAATCCAATCCAGGGAAAACATTAAAGCACAAAGTTCCTTGTGCATCTTGGCACTG
GCCATGTGATAGGCCAGAAAGTTGTACCAATACATACAGTCTTCCTGATCTGGTGAAAGAGTATGCGGCT
GGTGATATCTCTGAAACTGAGTGATTATCTTCTTATGTAGATCCTGAAGCTGGCTGCAATTCTTCTCTGT
AAGAAAATCTACTTGAAGATCATGTAAATAATAACGAAACGACTTTCCATTCCGATCACAGAATAAAAGA
GACTTATTTACAAACTCCTGCAGTATGTCTTCAACTTCTTCAGTTTCCATGTCCCAGAGAATACATAACA
CCTTTGTAGGCACCTTAACGTCCTTCTGAAGGATGGAAAGATCTGTGTAATAATCTTTGATGTCTTCTCT
GAGCATTTCAACACTTATAGACATGGCTTCATCTAGAGCCTCATAATCATAAGACGAAGATTTCCTTATT
CTCTTAAACTGCTTATTCTGAAGCTGTTTGAGGTAGTACTCCCAGCGATTGGGAAAATCACGTAAAAGTG
CACCAATTAAAGATACTACAAGGGGGAGAGCCTTTACATTCTTTTATAATACTATGAGCTTGTCCTGGCA
AATCTGCCTT
